>Addgene plasmid #153751 | pGBW-m4252840 | addgene full sequence | sequence record 304472 | Addgene NGS Result
CGGGGTCATTAGTTCATAGCCCATATATGGAGTTCCGCGTTACATAACTTACGGTAAATGGCCCGCCTGG
CTGACCGCCCAACGACCCCCGCCCATTGACGTCAATAATGACGTATGTTCCCATAGTAACGCCAATAGGG
ACTTTCCATTGACGTCAATGGGTGGAGTATTTACGGTAAACTGCCCACTTGGCAGTACATCAAGTGTATC
ATATGCCAAGTACGCCCCCTATTGACGTCAATGACGGTAAATGGCCCGCCTGGCATTATGCCCAGTACAT
GACCTTATGGGACTTTCCTACTTGGCAGTACATCTACGTATTAGTCATCGCTATTACCATGCTGATGCGG
TTTTGGCAGTACATCAATGGGCGTGGATAGCGGTTTGACTCACGGGGATTTCCAAGTCTCCACCCCATTG
ACGTCAATGGGAGTTTGTTTTGGCACCAAAATCAACGGGACTTTCCAAAATGTCGTAACAACTCCGCCCC
ATTGACGCAAATGGGCGGTAGGCGTGTACGGTGGGAGGTCTATATAAGCAGAGCTGGTTTAGTGAACCGT
CAGATCAGATCTTTGTCGATCCTACCATCCACTCGACACACCCGCCAGCGGCCGCCACCATGTACAGCTT
TGTATCTGAAGAGACAGGCACTCTCATCGTTAATTCAGTGTTGCTGTTCCTGGCATTTGTGGTCTTCCTT
TTAGTGACCCTAGCGATACTGACGGCCCTCCGGCTGTGCGCTTATTGTTGTAACATTGTCAACGTTAGTC
TCGTGAAGCCCTCGTTCTACGTTTATTCCCGCGTGAAAAATCTAAACAGCTCCCGTGTGCCTGATCTTCT
TGTCGAAAACCTTTACTTTCAGTCGCACCATCACCATCACCATTAAGCTAGCTTGACTGACTGAGATACA
GCGTACCTTCAGCTCACAGACATGATAAGATACATTGATGAGTTTGGACAAACCACAACTAGAATGCAGT
GAAAAAAATGCTTTATTTGTGAAATTTGTGATGCTATTGCTTTATTTGTAACCATTATAAGCTGCAATAA
ACAAGTTAACAACAACAATTGCATTCATTTTATGTTTCAGGTTCAGGGGGAGGTGTGGGAGGTTTTTTAA
AGCAAGTAAAACCTCTACAAATGTGGTATTGGCCCATCTCTATCGGTATCGTAGCATAACCCCTTGGGGC
CTCTAAACGGGTCTTGAGGGGTTTTTTGTGCCCCTCGGGCCGGATTGCTATCTACCGGCATTGGCGCAGA
AAAAAATGCCTGATGCGACGCTGCGCGTCTTATACTCCCACATATGCCAGATTCAGCAACGGATACGGCT
TCCCCAACTTGCCCACTTCCATACGTGTCCTCCTTACCAGAAATTTATCCTTAAGGTCGTCAGCTATCCT
GCAGGCGATCTCTCGATTTCGATCAAGACATTCCTTTAATGGTCTTTTCTGGACACCACTAGGGGTCAGA
AGTAGTTCATCAAACTTTCTTCCCTCCCTAATCTCATTGGTTACCTTGGGCTATCGAAACTTAATTAACC
AGTCAAGTCAGCTACTTGGCGAGATCGACTTGTCTGGGTTTCGACTACGCTCAGAATTGCGTCAGTCAAG
TTCGATCTGGTCCTTGCTATTGCACCCGTTCTCCGATTACGAGTTTCATTTAAATCATGTGAGCAAAAGG
CCAGCAAAAGGCCAGGAACCGTAAAAAGGCCGCGTTGCTGGCGTTTTTCCATAGGCTCCGCCCCCCTGAC
GAGCATCACAAAAATCGACGCTCAAGTCAGAGGTGGCGAAACCCGACAGGACTATAAAGATACCAGGCGT
TTCCCCCTGGAAGCTCCCTCGTGCGCTCTCCTGTTCCGACCCTGCCGCTTACCGGATACCTGTCCGCCTT
TCTCCCTTCGGGAAGCGTGGCGCTTTCTCATAGCTCACGCTGTAGGTATCTCAGTTCGGTGTAGGTCGTT
CGCTCCAAGCTGGGCTGTGTGCACGAACCCCCCGTTCAGCCCGACCGCTGCGCCTTATCCGGTAACTATC
GTCTTGAGTCCAACCCGGTAAGACACGACTTATCGCCACTGGCAGCAGCCACTGGTAACAGGATTAGCAG
AGCGAGGTATGTAGGCGGTGCTACAGAGTTCTTGAAGTGGTGGCCTAACTACGGCTACACTAGAAGAACA
GTATTTGGTATCTGCGCTCTGCTGAAGCCAGTTACCTTCGGAAAAAGAGTTGGTAGCTCTTGATCCGGCA
AACAAACCACCGCTGGTAGCGGTGGTTTTTTTGTTTGCAAGCAGCAGATTACGCGCAGAAAAAAAGGATC
TCAAGAAGATCCTTTGATCTTTTCTACGGGGTCTGACGCTCAGTGGAACGAAAACTCACGTTAAGGGATT
TTGGTCATGAGATTATCAAAAAGGATCTTCACCTAGATCCTTTTAAATTAAAAATGAAGTTTTAAATCAA
TCTAAAGTATATATGAGTAAACTTGGTCTGACAGTTACCAATGCTTAATCAGTGAGGCACCTATCTCAGC
GATCTGTCTATTTCGTTCATCCATAGTTGCATTTAAATTTCCGAACTCTCCAAGGCCCTCGTCGGAAAAT
CTTCAAACCTTTCGTCCGATCCATCTTGCAGGCTACCTCTCGAACGAACTATCGCAAGTCTCTTGGCCGG
CCTTGCGCCTTGGCTATTGCTTGGCAGCGCCTATCGCCAGGTATTACTCCAATCCCGAATATCCGAGATC
GGGATCACCCGAGAGAAGTTCAACCTACATCCTCAATCCCGATCTATCCGAGATCCGAGGAATATCGAAA
TCGGGGCGCGCCTGGCCTCCGCGCCGGGTTTTGGCGCCTCCCGCGGGCGCCCCCCTCGTCACGGCGAGCG
CTGCCACGTCAGACGAAGGGCGCAGGAGCGTCCTGATCCTTCCGCCCGGACGCTCAGGACAGCGGCCCGC
TGCTCATAAGACTCGGCCTTAGAACCCCAGTATCAGCAGAAGGACATTTTAGGACGGGACTTGGGTGACT
CTAGGGCACTGGTTTTCTTTCCAGAGAGCGGAACAGGCGAGGAAAAGTAGTCCCTTCTCGGCGATTCTGC
GGAGGGATCTCCGTGGGGCGGTGAACGCCGATGATTATATAAGGACGCGCCGGGTGTGGCACAGCTAGTT
CCGTCGCAGCCGGGATTTGGGTCGCGGTTCTTGTTTGTGGATCGCTGTGATCGTCACTTGGTGAGTAGCG
GGCTGCTGGGCTGGCCGGGGCTTTCGTGGCCGCCGGGCCGCTCGGTGGGACGGAAGCGTGTGGAGAGACC
GCCAAGGGCTGTAGTCTGGGTCCGCGAGCAAGGTTGCCCTGAACTGGGGGTTGGGGGGAGCGCAGCAAAA
TGGCGGCTGTTCCCGAGTCTTGAATGGAAGACGCTTGTGAGGCGGGCTGTGAGGTCGTTGAAACAAGGTG
GGGGGCATGGTGGGCGGCAAGAACCCAAGGTCTTGAGCCCTTCGCTAATGCGGGAAAGCTCTTATTCGGG
TGAGATGGGCTGGGCACCATCTGGGGACCCTGACGTGAAGTTTGTCACTGACTGGAGAACTCGGTTTGTC
GTCTGTTGCGGGGGCGGCAGTTATGGCGGTGCCGTTGGGCAGTGCACCCGTACCTTTGGGAGCGCGCGCC
CTCGTCGTGTCGTGACGTCACCCGTTCTGTTGGCTTATAATGCAGGGTGGGGCCACCAGCCGGTAGGTGT
GCGGTAGGCTTTTCTCCGTCGCAGGACGCAGGGTTCGGGCCTAGGGTAGGCTCTCCTGAATCGACAGGCG
CCGGACCTCTGGTGAGGGGAGGGATAAGTGAGGCGTCAGTTTCTTTGGTCGGTTTTATGTACCTATCTTC
TTAAGTAGCTGAAGCTCCGGTTTTGAACTATGCGCTCGGGGTTGGCGAGTGTGTTTTGTGAAGTTTTTTA
GGCACCTTTTGAAATGTAATCATTTGGGTCAATATGTAATTTTCAGTGTTAGACTTGTAAATTGTCCGCT
AAATTCTGGCCGTTTTTGGCTTTTTTGTTAGACAACATGACCGAGTACAAGCCCACGGTGCGCCTCGCCA
CCCGCGACGACGTCCCCAGGGCCGTACGCACCCTCGCCGCCGCGTTCGCCGACTACCCCGCCACGCGCCA
CACCGTCGATCCGGACCGCCACATCGAGCGGGTCACCGAGCTGCAAGAACTCTTCCTCACGCGCGTCGGG
CTCGACATCGGCAAGGTGTGGGTCGCGGACGACGGCGCCGCGGTGGCGGTCTGGACCACGCCGGAGAGCG
TCGAAGCGGGGGCGGTGTTCGCCGAGATCGGCCCGCGCATGGCCGAGTTGAGCGGTTCCCGGCTGGCCGC
GCAGCAACAGATGGAGGGCCTCCTGGCGCCGCACCGGCCCAAGGAGCCCGCGTGGTTCCTGGCCACCGTC
GGCGTCTCGCCCGACCACCAGGGCAAGGGTCTGGGCAGCGCCGTCGTGCTCCCCGGAGTGGAGGCCGCCG
AGCGCGCCGGGGTGCCCGCCTTCCTGGAGACCTCCGCGCCCCGCAACCTCCCCTTCTACGAGCGGCTCGG
CTTCACCGTCACCGCCGACGTCGAGGTGCCCGAAGGACCGCGCACCTGGTGCATGACCCGCAAGCCCGGT
GCCTAGGCTAGTATGTAAGCCTAGTCTTAGATAATAAAATCGCTATCCATCGAAGATGGATGTGTGTTGG
TTTTTTGTGTGTGTAACGCTAGGCGCGCCTGGTGTACCGAGAACGATCCTCTCAGTGCGAGTCTCGACGA
TCCATATCGTTGCTTGGCAGTCAGCCAGTCGGAATCCAGCTTGGGACCCAGGAAGTCCAATCGTCAGATA
TTGTACTCAAGCCTGGTCACGGCAGCGTACCGATCTGTTTAAACCTAGATATTGATAGTCTGATCGGTCA
ACGTATAATCGAGTCCTAGCTTTTGCAAACATCTATCAAGAGACAGGATCAGCAGGAGGCTTTCGCATGA
GTATTCAACATTTCCGTGTCGCCCTTATTCCCTTTTTTGCGGCATTTTGCCTTCCTGTTTTTGCTCACCC
AGAAACGCTGGTGAAAGTAAAAGATGCTGAAGATCAGTTGGGTGCGCGAGTGGGTTACATCGAACTGGAT
CTCAACAGCGGTAAGATCCTTGAGAGTTTTCGCCCCGAAGAACGCTTTCCAATGATGAGCACTTTTAAAG
TTCTGCTATGTGGCGCGGTATTATCCCGTATTGACGCCGGGCAAGAGCAACTCGGTCGCCGCATACACTA
TTCTCAGAATGACTTGGTTGAGTATTCACCAGTCACAGAAAAGCATCTTACGGATGGCATGACAGTAAGA
GAATTATGCAGTGCTGCCATAACCATGAGTGATAACACTGCGGCCAACTTACTTCTGACAACGATTGGAG
GACCGAAGGAGCTAACCGCTTTTTTGCACAACATGGGGGATCATGTAACTCGCCTTGATCGTTGGGAACC
GGAGCTGAATGAAGCCATACCAAACGACGAGCGTGACACCACGATGCCTGTAGCAATGGCAACAACCTTG
CGTAAACTATTAACTGGCGAACTACTTACTCTAGCTTCCCGGCAACAGTTGATAGACTGGATGGAGGCGG
ATAAAGTTGCAGGACCACTTCTGCGCTCGGCCCTTCCGGCTGGCTGGTTTATTGCTGATAAATCTGGAGC
CGGTGAGCGTGGGTCTCGCGGTATCATTGCAGCACTGGGGCCAGATGGTAAGCCCTCCCGTATCGTAGTT
ATCTACACGACGGGGAGTCAGGCAACTATGGATGAACGAAATAGACAGATCGCTGAGATAGGTGCCTCAC
TGATTAAGCATTGGTAACCGATTCTAGGTGCATTGGCGCAGAAAAAAATGCCTGATGCGACGCTGCGCGT
CTTATACTCCCACATATGCCAGATTCAGCAACGGATACGGCTTCCCCAACTTGCCCACTTCCATACGTGT
CCTCCTTACCAGAAATTTATCCTTAAGATCCCGAATCGTTTAAACTCGACTCTGGCTCTATCGAATCTCC
GTCGTTTCGAGCTTACGCGAACAGCCGTGGCGCTCATTTGCTCGTCGGGCATCGAATCTCGTCAGCTATC
GTCAGCTTACCTTTTTGGCAGCGATCGCGGCTCCCGACATCTTGGACCATTAGCTCCACAGGTATCTTCT
TCCCTCTAGTGGTCATAACAGCAGCTTCAGCTACCTCTCAATTCAAAAAACCCCTCAAGACCCGTTTAGA
GGCCCCAAGGGGTTATGCTATCAATCGTTGCGTTACACACACAAAAAACCAACACACATCCATCTTCGAT
GGATAGCGATTTTATTATCTAACTGCTGATCGAGTGTAGCCAGATCTAGTAATCAATTA
Features (pLannotate 1.2.2; 20 found; start..end, strand, type, name):
     38..341     +  enhancer       CMV enhancer: human cytomegalovirus immediate early enhancer
    414..431     -  promoter       CMV promoter (fragment): human cytomegalovirus (CMV) immediate early promoter
    494..545     +  promoter       CMVd2 promoter: truncated human cytomegalovirus (CMV) immediate early promoter that yields moderately reduced expression relative to the full-length promoter
    620..844     +  CDS            E: VEMP_SARS2 - Experimental evidence at protein level: Swiss-Prot protein existence level 1. Plays a central role in virus morphogenesis and assembly. Acts as a viroporin and self-assembles in host membranes forming pentameric protein-lipid pores that allow ion transport. Also plays a role in the induction of apoptosis (By similarity). Regulates the localization of S protein at cis-Golgi, the place of virus budding (PubMed:33229438). May act by slowing down the cell secretory pathway (PubMed:33229438). May interfere with tight-junction stability by interacting with host MPP5. This would result i
    866..883     +  CDS            6xHis: 6xHis affinity tag
    936..1057    -  polyA_signal   SV40 poly(A) signal: SV40 polyadenylation signal
   1080..1149    -  CDS            large T antigen (fragment): large T antigen from SV40 (simian virus 40)
   1172..1218    +  terminator     T7 terminator: transcription terminator for bacteriophage T7 RNA polymerase
   1248..1384    +  terminator     rrnG terminator: transcription terminator from the E. coli ribosomal RNA rrnG operon (Albrechtsen et al., 1991)
   1429..1500    +  misc_feature   3' β-globin insulator: insulator downstream of the human β-globin locus (Farrell et al., 2002)
   1726..2314    -  rep_origin     ori: high-copy-number ColE1/pMB1/pBR322/pUC origin of replication
   2486..2550    -  CDS            bla(M) (fragment): β-lactamase lacking the signal sequence; bla(M); allows cytosolic expression of β-lactamase
   2814..4023    +  promoter       UbC promoter: human ubiquitin C promoter
   4027..4624    +  CDS            PuroR (fragment): puromycin N-acetyltransferase; pac from Streptomyces; confers resistance to puromycin
   4653..4701    +  polyA_signal   poly(A) signal: synthetic polyadenylation signal
   4967..5827    +  CDS            AmpR: β-lactamase; bla; confers resistance to ampicillin, carbenicillin, and related antibiotics
   5840..5976    +  terminator     rrnG terminator: transcription terminator from the E. coli ribosomal RNA rrnG operon (Albrechtsen et al., 1991)
   6128..6199    +  misc_feature   5' β-globin insulator: insulator upstream of the human β-globin locus (Farrell et al., 2002)
   6204..6250    -  terminator     T7 terminator: transcription terminator for bacteriophage T7 RNA polymerase
   6268..6316    -  polyA_signal   poly(A) signal: synthetic polyadenylation signal
