[The description below was written by a language model from this plasmid's Addgene catalogue record and pLannotate feature annotations shown in this document.]
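Description:
pGBW-m4252840 is a mammalian expression plasmid for the wild-type envelope (E) protein of SARS-CoV-2, built on a pTwist_CMV_Puro_6 backbone from which an AarI restriction site was removed. It is propagated in E. coli as a high-copy plasmid through a ColE1/pUC-type origin and selected with ampicillin via a full-length β-lactamase gene. A short additional β-lactamase fragment is also annotated and appears to be a backbone remnant. The sequenced record is about 6.4 kb, consistent with the stated backbone plus the small insert.

The E coding sequence sits downstream of the human cytomegalovirus immediate early enhancer and promoter. The annotation detects the promoter as fragments, including a match to a truncated CMV variant, while the catalogue simply lists it as CMV. E is a small viroporin that forms pentameric ion-conducting pores in host membranes and contributes to virion morphogenesis and assembly. According to the catalogue, the backbone supplies a C-terminal TEV-cleavable 6xHis tag. The feature table shows the 6xHis tag just after the E reading frame, but the TEV site itself is not annotated. The tag allows detection or affinity purification, with the option of removing it by protease cleavage. An SV40 polyadenylation signal terminates the transcript.

A separate cassette, in which the human ubiquitin C promoter drives puromycin N-acetyltransferase followed by a synthetic poly(A) signal, permits puromycin selection of transfected mammalian cells. Bacterial rrnG and T7 terminators, extra synthetic poly(A) signals and β-globin insulator elements flank the units, presumably limiting read-through and interference between them. The plasmid is suited to transient or stably selected expression of tagged E protein for studies of its function, localisation or host interactions.
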