Addgene plasmid #153751: pGBW-m4252840
Purpose: Mammalian expression plasmid for SARS-CoV-2 E (envelope)
Depositing lab: Ginkgo Bioworks & Benjie Chen. Depositing organization: Ginkgo Bioworks.
Backbone
  Vector backbone: pTwist_CMV_Puro_6 with AarI site removed
  Backbone size w/o insert (bp): 6080
  Vector type: Mammalian Expression
  Selectable markers: Puromycin
Growth in bacteria
  Bacterial resistance: Ampicillin, 100 μg/mL
  Growth temperature: 37°C
  Growth strain: DH5alpha
  Copy number: High Copy
Gene/Insert
  Gene/Insert name: SARS-CoV-2 E (envelope) (alt names: envelope protein; E protein)
  Species: Severe acute respiratory syndrome coronavirus 2
  Insert size (bp): 221
  Mutation: wt
  Entrez Gene: E (a.k.a. GU280_gp04)
  Promoter: CMV
  Tag / fusion protein: Cleavable TEV;6xHis-003 (C terminal on backbone)
  Cloning method: Unknown
Resource information
  A portion of this plasmid was derived from a plasmid made by: GinkgoBioworks
Depositor comments: NCBI reference sequence: 43740570
How to cite: pGBW-m4252840 was a gift from Ginkgo Bioworks & Benjie Chen (Addgene plasmid # 153751 ; http://n2t.net/addgene:153751 ; RRID:Addgene_153751)
